Addgene plasmid #234480: pET28b-Hf-RfxCas13d-His
Purpose: Plasmid for bacterial expression and purification of High-fidelity RfxCas13d protein (human codon-optimized)
Depositing lab: Miguel Angel Moreno-Mateos. Depositing organization: Centro Andaluz de Biologia del Desarrollo (CABD). Publication: Enhanced RNA-targeting CRISPR-Cas technology in zebrafish. Moreno-Sanchez I, Hernandez-Huertas L, Nahon-Cano D, Martinez-Garcia PM, Treichel AJ, Gomez-Marin C, Tomas-Gallardo L, da Silva Pescador G, Kushawah G, Egidy R, Perera A, Diaz-Moscoso A, Cano-Ruiz A, Walker JA 2nd, Munoz MJ, Holden K, Galceran J, Nieto MA, Bazzini AA, Moreno-Mateos MA. Nat Commun. 2025 Mar 16;16(1):2591. doi: 10.1038/s41467-025-57792-9. PubMed 40091120.
Backbone
  Vector backbone: pET-28b-Cas9-His
  Total vector size (bp): 8163
  Vector type: Bacterial Expression, CRISPR
Growth in bacteria
  Bacterial resistance: Kanamycin, 50 μg/mL
  Growth temperature: 37°C
  Growth strain: DH5alpha
  Copy number: Unknown
Gene/Insert
  Gene/Insert name: RfxCas13d (alt name: CasRx)
  Species: Ruminococcus flavefaciens XPD3002
  Insert size (bp): 2934
  Mutation: Changed four alanine to valine in positions 134, 140, 141 and 143 (A134V, A140V, A141V and A143V)
  Tag / fusion protein: 6xHis (C terminal on insert)
Resource information
  A portion of this plasmid was derived from a plasmid made by: Cloned from pT3TS-Hf-RfxCas13d
Terms and licenses: Academic/Nonprofit Terms; Industry Terms: Not Available to Industry
Depositor comments: Please visit https://doi.org/10.1101/2024.10.08.617220 for bioRxiv preprint.
How to cite: pET28b-Hf-RfxCas13d-His was a gift from Miguel Angel Moreno-Mateos (Addgene plasmid # 234480 ; http://n2t.net/addgene:234480 ; RRID:Addgene_234480)
