[The description below was written by a language model from this plasmid's Addgene catalogue record and pLannotate feature annotations shown in this document.]
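Description:
pET28b-Hf-RfxCas13d-His is an 8,163 bp bacterial expression plasmid built on a pET-28b backbone (derived from pET-28b-Cas9-His) for producing and purifying a high-fidelity variant of the RNA-targeting Type VI CRISPR effector RfxCas13d (CasRx) from Ruminococcus flavefaciens XPD3002. It is maintained in E. coli through a ColE1/pBR322-type origin accompanied by the bom region and the rop gene, which normally holds such plasmids at lower copy number; the record itself lists copy number as unknown. Selection is with kanamycin via the aph(3')-Ia gene. An f1 phage origin is also present. The short tetracycline-resistance and AmpR promoter fragments flagged by the annotation are backbone remnants rather than functional markers.

The human codon-optimized Cas13d coding sequence, subcloned from pT3TS-Hf-RfxCas13d, carries four alanine-to-valine substitutions (A134V, A140V, A141V and A143V) that define the high-fidelity form. It sits downstream of a T7 promoter, lac operator and the phage T7 gene 10 ribosome binding site, and is followed by a T7 terminator. The plasmid-borne lacI gene supplies the repressor. Transcription therefore depends on T7 RNA polymerase from a suitable expression host and is inducible with IPTG. A C-terminal 6xHis tag allows affinity purification; the annotation software detects it as an 18 nt fragment of a 9xHis tag. The short "SET1" match just before the terminator is probably a vector-sequence hit rather than a designed fusion.

The associated publication concerns RNA-targeting CRISPR-Cas technology in zebrafish, so the purified protein is presumably intended for RNA knockdown work in that setting.
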