Features (pLannotate 1.2.2; 19 found; start..end, strand, type, name):
      5..144     -  misc_feature   bom: basis of mobility region from pBR322
    246..437     -  CDS            rop: Rop protein, which maintains plasmids at low copy number; rop
    454..834     +  CDS            YPB1_ECOLX: Protein predicted: Swiss-Prot protein existence level 4. From Escherichia coli.
    906..1197    -  CDS            TcR (fragment): tetracycline efflux protein; tet; confers resistance to tetracycline
   1212..1233    -  protein_bind   CAP binding site: CAP binding activates transcription in the presence of cAMP. E. coli catabolite activator protein
   1246..2328    -  CDS            lacI: lac repressor; lacI; The lac repressor binds to the lac operator to inhibit transcription in E. coli. This inhibition can be relieved by adding lactose or isopropyl-β-D-thiogalactopyranoside (IPTG).
   2329..2406    -  promoter       lacI promoter: lacI
   2414..2693    -  CDS            TcR (fragment): tetracycline efflux protein; tet; confers resistance to tetracycline
   2715..2733    +  promoter       T7 promoter: promoter for bacteriophage T7 RNA polymerase
   2734..2758    +  protein_bind   lac operator: The lac repressor binds to the lac operator to inhibit transcription in E. coli. This inhibition can be relieved by adding lactose or isopropyl-β-D-thiogalactopyranoside (IPTG). lac repressor encoded by lacI
   2773..2795    +  RBS            RBS: efficient ribosome binding site from bacteriophage T7 gene 10 (Olins and Rangwala, 1989)
   2820..5717    +  CDS            RfxCas13d: RNA-targeting Type VI CRISPR protein from Ruminococcus flavefaciens strain XPD3002 (Konermann et al., 2018)
   5742..5759    +  CDS            9xHis (fragment): 9xHis affinity tag
   5769..5818    +  CDS            SET1 (fragment): solubility-enhancement tag derived from T7 phage gene 10B
   5826..5873    +  terminator     T7 terminator: transcription terminator for bacteriophage T7 RNA polymerase
   5910..6338    +  rep_origin     f1 ori (sequence partly withheld): f1 bacteriophage origin of replication; arrow indicates direction of (+) strand synthesis
   6391..6448    +  promoter       AmpR promoter (fragment): bla
   6457..7272    -  CDS            KanR: aminoglycoside phosphotransferase; aph(3')-Ia; confers resistance to kanamycin in bacteria or G418 (Geneticin®) in eukaryotes
   7394..7982    +  rep_origin     ori: high-copy-number ColE1/pMB1/pBR322/pUC origin of replication
>Addgene plasmid #234480 | pET28b-Hf-RfxCas13d-His | addgene full sequence | sequence record 468898 | Addgene NGS Result
AGCGCCTGATGCGGTATTTTCTCCTTACGCATCTGTGCGGTATTTCACACCGCAATGGTGCACTCTCAGT
ACAATCTGCTCTGATGCCGCATAGTTAAGCCAGTATACACTCCGCTATCGCTACGTGACTGGGTCATGGC
TGCGCCCCGACACCCGCCAACACCCGCTGACGCGCCCTGACGGGCTTGTCTGCTCCCGGCATCCGCTTAC
AGACAAGCTGTGACCGTCTCCGGGAGCTGCATGTGTCAGAGGTTTTCACCGTCATCACCGAAACGCGCGA
GGCAGCTGCGGTAAAGCTCATCAGCGTGGTCGTGAAGCGATTCACAGATGTCTGCCTGTTCATCCGCGTC
CAGCTCGTTGAGTTTCTCCAGAAGCGTTAATGTCTGGCTTCTGATAAAGCGGGCCATGTTAAGGGCGGTT
TTTTCCTGTTTGGTCACTGATGCCTCCGTGTAAGGGGGATTTCTGTTCATGGGGGTAATGATACCGATGA
AACGAGAGAGGATGCTCACGATACGGGTTACTGATGATGAACATGCCCGGTTACTGGAACGTTGTGAGGG
TAAACAACTGGCGGTATGGATGCGGCGGGACCAGAGAAAAATCACTCAGGGTCAATGCCAGCGCTTCGTT
AATACAGATGTAGGTGTTCCACAGGGTAGCCAGCAGCATCCTGCGATGCAGATCCGGAACATAATGGTGC
AGGGCGCTGACTTCCGCGTTTCCAGACTTTACGAAACACGGAAACCGAAGACCATTCATGTTGTTGCTCA
GGTCGCAGACGTTTTGCAGCAGCAGTCGCTTCACGTTCGCTCGCGTATCGGTGATTCATTCTGCTAACCA
GTAAGGCAACCCCGCCAGCCTAGCCGGGTCCTCAACGACAGGAGCACGATCATGCGCACCCGTGGGGCCG
CCATGCCGGCGATAATGGCCTGCTTCTCGCCGAAACGTTTGGTGGCGGGACCAGTGACGAAGGCTTGAGC
GAGGGCGTGCAAGATTCCGAATACCGCAAGCGACAGGCCGATCATCGTCGCGCTCCAGCGAAAGCGGTCC
TCGCCGAAAATGACCCAGAGCGCTGCCGGCACCTGTCCTACGAGTTGCATGATAAAGAAGACAGTCATAA
GTGCGGCGACGATAGTCATGCCCCGCGCCCACCGGAAGGAGCTGACTGGGTTGAAGGCTCTCAAGGGCAT
CGGTCGAGATCCCGGTGCCTAATGAGTGAGCTAACTTACATTAATTGCGTTGCGCTCACTGCCCGCTTTC
CAGTCGGGAAACCTGTCGTGCCAGCTGCATTAATGAATCGGCCAACGCGCGGGGAGAGGCGGTTTGCGTA
TTGGGCGCCAGGGTGGTTTTTCTTTTCACCAGTGAGACGGGCAACAGCTGATTGCCCTTCACCGCCTGGC
CCTGAGAGAGTTGCAGCAAGCGGTCCACGCTGGTTTGCCCCAGCAGGCGAAAATCCTGTTTGATGGTGGT
TAACGGCGGGATATAACATGAGCTGTCTTCGGTATCGTCGTATCCCACTACCGAGATATCCGCACCAACG
CGCAGCCCGGACTCGGTAATGGCGCGCATTGCGCCCAGCGCCATCTGATCGTTGGCAACCAGCATCGCAG
TGGGAACGATGCCCTCATTCAGCATTTGCATGGTTTGTTGAAAACCGGACATGGCACTCCAGTCGCCTTC
CCGTTCCGCTATCGGCTGAATTTGATTGCGAGTGAGATATTTATGCCAGCCAGCCAGACGCAGACGCGCC
GAGACAGAACTTAATGGGCCCGCTAACAGCGCGATTTGCTGGTGACCCAATGCGACCAGATGCTCCACGC
CCAGTCGCGTACCGTCTTCATGGGAGAAAATAATACTGTTGATGGGTGTCTGGTCAGAGACATCAAGAAA
TAACGCCGGAACATTAGTGCAGGCAGCTTCCACAGCAATGGCATCCTGGTCATCCAGCGGATAGTTAATG
ATCAGCCCACTGACGCGTTGCGCGAGAAGATTGTGCACCGCCGCTTTACAGGCTTCGACGCCGCTTCGTT
CTACCATCGACACCACCACGCTGGCACCCAGTTGATCGGCGCGAGATTTAATCGCCGCGACAATTTGCGA
CGGCGCGTGCAGGGCCAGACTGGAGGTGGCAACGCCAATCAGCAACGACTGTTTGCCCGCCAGTTGTTGT
GCCACGCGGTTGGGAATGTAATTCAGCTCCGCCATCGCCGCTTCCACTTTTTCCCGCGTTTTCGCAGAAA
CGTGGCTGGCCTGGTTCACCACGCGGGAAACGGTCTGATAAGAGACACCGGCATACTCTGCGACATCGTA
TAACGTTACTGGTTTCACATTCACCACCCTGAATTGACTCTCTTCCGGGCGCTATCATGCCATACCGCGA
AAGGTTTTGCGCCATTCGATGGTGTCCGGGATCTCGACGCTCTCCCTTATGCGACTCCTGCATTAGGAAG
CAGCCCAGTAGTAGGTTGAGGCCGTTGAGCACCGCCGCCGCAAGGAATGGTGCATGCAAGGAGATGGCGC
CCAACAGTCCCCCGGCCACGGGGCCTGCCACCATACCCACGCCGAAACAAGCGCTCATGAGCCCGAAGTG
GCGAGCCCGATCTTCCCCATCGGTGATGTCGGCGATATAGGCGCCAGCAACCGCACCTGTGGCGCCGGTG
ATGCCGGCCACGATGCGTCCGGCGTAGAGGATCGAGATCTCGATCCCGCGAAATTAATACGACTCACTAT
AGGGGAATTGTGAGCGGATAACAATTCCCCTCTAGAAATAATTTTGTTTAACTTTAAGAAGGAGATATAC
CATGGCGAGCGAGGCCAGCATCGAAAAAAAAAAGTCCTTCGCCAAGGGCATGGGCGTGAAGTCCACACTC
GTGTCCGGCTCCAAAGTGTACATGACAACCTTCGCCGAAGGCAGCGACGCCAGGCTGGAAAAGATCGTGG
AGGGCGACAGCATCAGGAGCGTGAATGAGGGCGAGGCCTTCAGCGCTGAAATGGCCGATAAAAACGCCGG
CTATAAGATCGGCAACGCCAAATTCAGCCATCCTAAGGGCTACGCCGTGGTGGCTAACAACCCTCTGTAT
ACAGGACCCGTCCAGCAGGATATGCTCGGCCTGAAGGAAACTCTGGAAAAGAGGTACTTCGGCGAGAGCG
CTGATGGCAATGACAATATTTGTATCCAGGTGATCCATAACATCCTGGACATTGAAAAAATCCTCGTCGA
ATACATTACCAACGTGGTCTACGTCGTCAACAATATCTCCGGCCTGGATAAGGACATTATTGGATTCGGC
AAGTTCTCCACAGTGTATACCTACGACGAATTCAAAGACCCCGAGCACCATAGGGCCGCTTTCAACAATA
ACGATAAGCTCATCAACGCCATCAAGGCCCAGTATGACGAGTTCGACAACTTCCTCGATAACCCCAGACT
CGGCTATTTCGGCCAGGCCTTTTTCAGCAAGGAGGGCAGAAATTACATCATCAATTACGGCAACGAATGC
TATGACATTCTGGCCCTCCTGAGCGGACTGAGGCACTGGGTGGTCCATAACAACGAAGAAGAGTCCAGGA
TCTCCAGGACCTGGCTCTACAACCTCGATAAGAACCTCGACAACGAATACATCTCCACCCTCAACTACCT
CTACGACAGGATCACCAATGAGCTGACCAACTCCTTCTCCAAGAACTCCGCCGCCAACGTGAACTATATT
GCCGAAACTCTGGGAATCAACCCTGCCGAATTCGCCGAACAATATTTCAGATTCAGCATTATGAAAGAGC
AGAAAAACCTCGGATTCAATATCACCAAGCTCAGGGAAGTGATGCTGGACAGGAAGGATATGTCCGAGAT
CAGGAAAAATCATAAGGTGTTCGACTCCATCAGGACCAAGGTCTACACCATGATGGACTTTGTGATTTAT
AGGTATTACATCGAAGAGGATGCCAAGGTGGCTGCCGCCAATAAGTCCCTCCCCGATAATGAGAAGTCCC
TGAGCGAGAAGGATATCTTTGTGATTAACCTGAGGGGCTCCTTCAACGACGACCAGAAGGATGCCCTCTA
CTACGATGAAGCTAATAGAATTTGGAGAAAGCTCGAAAATATCATGCACAACATCAAGGAATTTAGGGGA
AACAAGACAAGAGAGTATAAGAAGAAGGACGCCCCTAGACTGCCCAGAATCCTGCCCGCTGGCCGTGATG
TTTCCGCCTTCAGCAAACTCATGTATGCCCTGACCATGTTCCTGGATGGCAAGGAGATCAACGACCTCCT
GACCACCCTGATTAATAAATTCGATAACATCCAGAGCTTCCTGAAGGTGATGCCTCTCATCGGAGTCAAC
GCTAAGTTCGTGGAGGAATACGCCTTTTTCAAAGACTCCGCCAAGATCGCCGATGAGCTGAGGCTGATCA
AGTCCTTCGCTAGAATGGGAGAACCTATTGCCGATGCCAGGAGGGCCATGTATATCGACGCCATCCGTAT
TTTAGGAACCAACCTGTCCTATGATGAGCTCAAGGCCCTCGCCGACACCTTTTCCCTGGACGAGAACGGA
AACAAGCTCAAGAAAGGCAAGCACGGCATGAGAAATTTCATTATTAATAACGTGATCAGCAATAAAAGGT
TCCACTACCTGATCAGATACGGTGATCCTGCCCACCTCCATGAGATCGCCAAAAACGAGGCCGTGGTGAA
GTTCGTGCTCGGCAGGATCGCTGACATCCAGAAAAAACAGGGCCAGAACGGCAAGAACCAGATCGACAGG
TACTACGAAACTTGTATCGGAAAGGATAAGGGCAAGAGCGTGAGCGAAAAGGTGGACGCTCTCACAAAGA
TCATCACCGGAATGAACTACGACCAATTCGACAAGAAAAGGAGCGTCATTGAGGACACCGGCAGGGAAAA
CGCCGAGAGGGAGAAGTTTAAAAAGATCATCAGCCTGTACCTCACCGTGATCTACCACATCCTCAAGAAT
ATTGTCAATATCAACGCCAGGTACGTCATCGGATTCCATTGCGTCGAGCGTGATGCTCAACTGTACAAGG
AGAAAGGCTACGACATCAATCTCAAGAAACTGGAAGAGAAGGGATTCAGCTCCGTCACCAAGCTCTGCGC
TGGCATTGATGAAACTGCCCCCGATAAGAGAAAGGACGTGGAAAAGGAGATGGCTGAAAGAGCCAAGGAG
AGCATTGACAGCCTCGAGAGCGCCAACCCCAAGCTGTATGCCAATTACATCAAATACAGCGACGAGAAGA
AAGCCGAGGAGTTCACCAGGCAGATTAACAGGGAGAAGGCCAAAACCGCCCTGAACGCCTACCTGAGGAA
CACCAAGTGGAATGTGATCATCAGGGAGGACCTCCTGAGAATTGACAACAAGACATGTACCCTGTTCAGA
AACAAGGCCGTCCACCTGGAAGTGGCCAGGTATGTCCACGCCTATATCAACGACATTGCCGAGGTCAATT
CCTACTTCCAACTGTACCATTACATCATGCAGAGAATTATCATGAATGAGAGGTACGAGAAAAGCAGCGG
AAAGGTGTCCGAGTACTTCGACGCTGTGAATGACGAGAAGAAGTACAACGATAGGCTCCTGAAACTGCTG
TGTGTGCCTTTCGGCTACTGTATCCCCAGGTTTAAGAACCTGAGCATCGAGGCCCTGTTCGATAGGAACG
AGGCCGCCAAGTTCGACAAGGAGAAAAAGAAGGTGTCCGGCAATTCCGGATCCGGAGCGGCCGCACTCGA
GCACCACCACCACCACCACTGAGATCCGGCTGCTAACAAAGCCCGAAAGGAAGCTGAGTTGGCTGCTGCC
ACCGCTGAGCAATAACTAGCATAACCCCTTGGGGCCTCTAAACGGGTCTTGAGGGGTTTTTTGCTGAAAG
GAGGAACTATATCCGGATTGGCGAATGGG
[124 nt withheld, positions 5910-6033]
C
[91 nt withheld, positions 6035-6125]
A
[49 nt withheld, positions 6127-6175]
CCTTTGACGTTGGAGTCCACGTTCTTT
[37 nt withheld, positions 6203-6239]
ACCCTATCTCGGTCTATTCTTTTGATTTATAAGGGATTTTGCCGATTTCGGCCTATTGGTTAAAAAATGA
GCTGATTTAACAAAAATTTAACGCGAATTTTAACAAAATATTAACGCTTACAATTTAGGTGGCACTTTTC
GGGGAAATGTGCGCGGAACCCCTATTTGTTTATTTTTCTAAATACATTCAAATATGTATCCGCTCATGAA
TTAATTCTTAGAAAAACTCATCGAGCATCAAATGAAACTGCAATTTATTCATATCAGGATTATCAATACC
ATATTTTTGAAAAAGCCGTTTCTGTAATGAAGGAGAAAACTCACCGAGGCAGTTCCATAGGATGGCAAGA
TCCTGGTATCGGTCTGCGATTCCGACTCGTCCAACATCAATACAACCTATTAATTTCCCCTCGTCAAAAA
TAAGGTTATCAAGTGAGAAATCACCATGAGTGACGACTGAATCCGGTGAGAATGGCAAAAGTTTATGCAT
TTCTTTCCAGACTTGTTCAACAGGCCAGCCATTACGCTCGTCATCAAAATCACTCGCATCAACCAAACCG
TTATTCATTCGTGATTGCGCCTGAGCGAGACGAAATACGCGATCGCTGTTAAAAGGACAATTACAAACAG
GAATCGAATGCAACCGGCGCAGGAACACTGCCAGCGCATCAACAATATTTTCACCTGAATCAGGATATTC
TTCTAATACCTGGAATGCTGTTTTCCCGGGGATCGCAGTGGTGAGTAACCATGCATCATCAGGAGTACGG
ATAAAATGCTTGATGGTCGGAAGAGGCATAAATTCCGTCAGCCAGTTTAGTCTGACCATCTCATCTGTAA
CATCATTGGCAACGCTACCTTTGCCATGTTTCAGAAACAACTCTGGCGCATCGGGCTTCCCATACAATCG
ATAGATTGTCGCACCTGATTGCCCGACATTATCGCGAGCCCATTTATACCCATATAAATCAGCATCCATG
TTGGAATTTAATCGCGGCCTAGAGCAAGACGTTTCCCGTTGAATATGGCTCATAACACCCCTTGTATTAC
TGTTTATGTAAGCAGACAGTTTTATTGTTCATGACCAAAATCCCTTAACGTGAGTTTTCGTTCCACTGAG
CGTCAGACCCCGTAGAAAAGATCAAAGGATCTTCTTGAGATCCTTTTTTTCTGCGCGTAATCTGCTGCTT
GCAAACAAAAAAACCACCGCTACCAGCGGTGGTTTGTTTGCCGGATCAAGAGCTACCAACTCTTTTTCCG
AAGGTAACTGGCTTCAGCAGAGCGCAGATACCAAATACTGTCCTTCTAGTGTAGCCGTAGTTAGGCCACC
ACTTCAAGAACTCTGTAGCACCGCCTACATACCTCGCTCTGCTAATCCTGTTACCAGTGGCTGCTGCCAG
TGGCGATAAGTCGTGTCTTACCGGGTTGGACTCAAGACGATAGTTACCGGATAAGGCGCAGCGGTCGGGC
TGAACGGGGGGTTCGTGCACACAGCCCAGCTTGGAGCGAACGACCTACACCGAACTGAGATACCTACAGC
GTGAGCTATGAGAAAGCGCCACGCTTCCCGAAGGGAGAAAGGCGGACAGGTATCCGGTAAGCGGCAGGGT
CGGAACAGGAGAGCGCACGAGGGAGCTTCCAGGGGGAAACGCCTGGTATCTTTATAGTCCTGTCGGGTTT
CGCCACCTCTGACTTGAGCGTCGATTTTTGTGATGCTCGTCAGGGGGGCGGAGCCTATGGAAAAACGCCA
GCAACGCGGCCTTTTTACGGTTCCTGGCCTTTTGCTGGCCTTTTGCTCACATGTTCTTTCCTGCGTTATC
CCCTGATTCTGTGGATAACCGTATTACCGCCTTTGAGTGAGCTGATACCGCTCGCCGCAGCCGAACGACC
GAGCGCAGCGAGTCAGTGAGCGAGGAAGCGGAAG
